LOCUS       Exported 4263 bp ds-DNA circular SYN 16-OCT-2017
DEFINITION  .
ACCESSION   .
VERSION     .
KEYWORDS    .
SOURCE      synthetic DNA construct
  ORGANISM  synthetic DNA construct
REFERENCE   1 (bases 1 to 4263)
  AUTHORS   .
  TITLE     Direct Submission
  JOURNAL   Exported Oct 16, 2017 from SnapGene 4.0.4 http://www.snapgene.com
FEATURES             Location/Qualifiers
     source          1..4263
                     /organism="synthetic DNA construct"
                     /mol_type="other DNA"
     misc_feature    7..36
                     /label=ME_mmeI(1)
                     /note="/ApEinfo_fwdcolor=cyan
                     /ApEinfo_graphicformat=arrow_data {{0 1 2 0 0 -1} {} 0}
                     width 5 offset 0 /ApEinfo_label=ME_mmeI
                     /ApEinfo_revcolor=green"
                     /note="color: #00ffff"
     misc_feature    144..959
                     /label=Km
                     /note="/ApEinfo_fwdcolor=#808080
                     /ApEinfo_graphicformat=arrow_data {{0 1 2 0 0 -1} {} 0}
                     width 5 offset 0 /ApEinfo_revcolor=#808080"
                     /note="color: #808080"
     misc_feature    1134..1163
                     /label=ME_mmeI
                     /note="/ApEinfo_fwdcolor=cyan
                     /ApEinfo_graphicformat=arrow_data {{0 1 2 0 0 -1} {} 0}
                     width 5 offset 0 /ApEinfo_revcolor=green"
                     /note="color: #00ffff"
     misc_feature    1178..1569
                     /label=oriR6K
                     /note="/ApEinfo_fwdcolor=#804040
                     /ApEinfo_graphicformat=arrow_data {{0 1 2 0 0 -1} {} 0}
                     width 5 offset 0 /ApEinfo_revcolor=#804040"
                     /note="color: #804040"
     misc_feature    1578..1831
                     /label=oriT
                     /note="/ApEinfo_fwdcolor=#808040
                     /ApEinfo_graphicformat=arrow_data {{0 1 2 0 0 -1} {} 0}
                     width 5 offset 0 /ApEinfo_revcolor=#808040"
                     /note="color: #808040"
     misc_feature    complement(1886..2746)
                     /label=Ap
                     /note="/ApEinfo_fwdcolor=#ffff80
                     /ApEinfo_graphicformat=arrow_data {{0 1 2 0 0 -1} {} 0}
                     width 5 offset 0 /ApEinfo_revcolor=#0004ff"
                     /note="color: #0004ff; direction: LEFT"
     misc_feature    2892..3938
                     /label=New Feature
                     /note="/ApEinfo_fwdcolor=cyan
                     /ApEinfo_graphicformat=arrow_data {{0 1 2 0 0 -1} {} 0}
                     width 5 offset 0 /ApEinfo_revcolor=green"
                     /note="color: #00ffff"
     misc_feature    complement(2892..3938)
                     /label=marC9
                     /note="/ApEinfo_fwdcolor=cyan
                     /ApEinfo_graphicformat=arrow_data {{0 1 2 0 0 -1} {} 0}
                     width 5 offset 0 /ApEinfo_revcolor=green"
                     /note="color: #00ff00; direction: LEFT"
ORIGIN
        1 cagctgtaac aggttggatg ataagtcccc ggtctagacg tcttgtgtct caaaatctct
       61 gatgttacat tgcacaagat aaaaatatat catcatgaac aataaaactg tctgcttaca
      121 taaacagtaa tacaaggggt gttatgagcc atattcagcg tgaaacgagc tgtagccgtc
      181 cgcgtctgaa cagcaacatg gatgcggatc tgtatggcta taaatgggcg cgtgataacg
      241 tgggtcagag cggcgcgacc atttatcgtc tgtatggcaa accggatgcg ccggaactgt
      301 ttctgaaaca tggcaaaggc agcgtggcga acgatgtgac cgatgaaatg gtgcgtctga
      361 actggctgac cgaatttatg ccgctgccga ccattaaaca ttttattcgc accccggatg
      421 atgcgtggct gctgaccacc gcgattccgg gcaaaaccgc gtttcaggtg ctggaagaat
      481 atccggatag cggcgaaaac attgtggatg cgctggccgt gtttctgcgt cgtctgcata
      541 gcattccggt gtgcaactgc ccgtttaaca gcgatcgtgt gtttcgtctg gcccaggcgc
      601 agagccgtat gaacaacggc ctggtggatg cgagcgattt tgatgatgaa cgtaacggct
      661 ggccggtgga acaggtgtgg aaagaaatgc ataaactgct gccgtttagc ccggatagcg
      721 tggtgaccca cggcgatttt agcctggata acctgatttt cgatgaaggc aaactgattg
      781 gctgcattga tgtgggccgt gtgggcattg cggatcgtta tcaggatctg gccattctgt
      841 ggaactgcct gggcgaattt agcccgagcc tgcaaaaacg tctgtttcag aaatatggca
      901 ttgataatcc ggatatgaac aaactgcaat ttcatctgat gctggatgaa tttttctaat
      961 aattaattgg ggaccctaga ggtccccttt tttattttaa aaattttttc acaaaacggt
     1021 ttacaagcat aactagtgcg gccgcaagct tgcatgcctg caggtcgact ctagaggatc
     1081 cccgggtacc gagctcgaat tcgcgcggcc gcggcctagg cggccttaat taatagaccg
     1141 gggacttatc atccaacctg ttacagctgg gcgcgcccca tgtcagccgt taagtgttcc
     1201 tgtgtcactc aaaattgctt tgagaggctc taagggcttc tcagtgcgtt acatccctgg
     1261 cttgttgtcc acaaccgtta aaccttaaag gctttaaaag ccttatatat tctttttttt
     1321 cttataaaac ttaaaacctt agaggctatt taagttgctg atttatatta attttattgt
     1381 tcaaacatga gagcttagta cgtgaaacat gagagcttag tacgttagcc atgagagctt
     1441 agtacgttag ccatgagggt ttagttcgtt aaacatgaga gcttagtacg ttaaacatga
     1501 gagcttagta cgtgaaacat gagagcttag tacgtactat caacaggttg aactgctgat
     1561 cttcagatcg gcgcgccggc cggcctacgg ccagcctcgc agagcaggat tcccgttgag
     1621 caccgccagg tgcgaataag ggacagtgaa gaaggaacac ccgctcgcgg gtgggcctac
     1681 ttcacctatc ctgcccggct gacgccgttg gatacaccaa ggaaagtcta cacgaaccct
     1741 ttggcaaaat cctgtatatc gtgcgaaaaa ggatggatat accgaaaaaa tcgctataat
     1801 gaccccgaag cagggttatg cagcggaaaa ggacaagggt cgtccaaaaa aaaaggctcc
     1861 aaaaggagcc tttaattgta tcggtttacc aatgtttaat caggctcgcg ccaatttccg
     1921 caatctgacg gttacgttca tccatcgtcg cctggctgcc ggtggtataa atcaccacaa
     1981 tacggctcgg tttaccatcc gggcccagcg ccgcaataat gccacggctg ccacgttcgc
     2041 ccgcaccgct tttatccgca ataaaccagc cagccggcag cgcgctacgc agcagcggac
     2101 ccgccacttt atccgcttcc atccaatcaa tcagttgctg gcggcttgcc agggtcagca
     2161 gctcacccgt cagcagttta cgcagggtgg tcgccattgc tgccggcatg gtggtatcac
     2221 gttcatcgtt cggaatcgct tcgttcagtt ccggttccca acgatccaga cgggtcacat
     2281 gatcgcccat gttatgcaga aacgcggtca gttctttcgg accgccaatg gtcgtcagca
     2341 gcaggttcgc cgcggtgtta tcgctcatgg taatcgccgc gctgcacagt tcacgcacgg
     2401 tcatgccatc ggtcagatgt ttttcggtca ccgggctata ttccaccaga tcgttctggc
     2461 tataatgaat acgacggccc agttgttcct ggcccgcatc cacacggctc agaaccgcac
     2521 cgcacagcag cactttaaag gtgctcatca tcggaaaacg ttcttccgga cgaaaagatt
     2581 ccagaatttt gccgctgttc agatccagtt caatatagcc cacgcgcgca cccagttgat
     2641 cttccgcatc tttcactttc accagggttt ccggatgcgc aaacaccggc aggcaaaacg
     2701 ccgcaaaaaa cggaatcagc gccacacgaa aatgctgaat gctcatactc ttcctttttc
     2761 aatattattg aagcatttat cagggttatt gtctcatgag cggatacata tttgaatgta
     2821 tttagaaaaa taaacaaata ggggaattaa aaaaaagccc gctcattagg cgggctacta
     2881 atttaaatcg attattcaac atagttccct tcaagagcga tacaacgatt ataacgacct
     2941 tccaattttt tgataccatt ttggtagtac tccttcggtt ttgcctcaaa ataggcctca
     3001 gtttcggcga tcacctcttc attgcagcca aattttttcc ctgcgagcat ccttttgagg
     3061 tctgagaaca agaaaaagtc gctgggggcc agatctggag aatacggtgg gtggggaagc
     3121 aattcgaagc ccaattcatg aatttttgcc atcgttctca atgacttgtg gcacggtgcg
     3181 ttgtcttggt ggaacaacac ttttttcttc ttcatgtggg gccgttttgc cgcgatttcg
     3241 accttcaaac gctccaataa cgccatataa tagtcactgt tgatggtttt tcccttctca
     3301 agataatcga taaaaattat tccatgcgca tcccaaaaaa cagaggccat tactttgcca
     3361 gcggactttt gagtctttcc acgcttcgga gacggttcac cggtcgctgt ccactcagcc
     3421 gactgtcgat tggactcagg agtgtagtga tggagccatg tttcatccat tgtcacatat
     3481 cgacggaaaa actcgggtgt attacgagtt aacagctgca aacaccgctt agaatcatca
     3541 acacgtcgtt gtttttggtc aaatgtgagc tcgcgcggca cccatttcgc acagagcttc
     3601 cgcatatcca aatattgatg aatgatatga ccaacacgtt cctttgatat ctttaaggcc
     3661 tctgctatct cgatcaactt cattttacgg tcattcaaaa tcattttgtg gatttttttg
     3721 atgttttcgt cggtaaccac ctctttcggg cgtccactgc gttcaccgtc ctccgtgctc
     3781 atttcaccac gcttgaattt tgcataccaa tcaattattg ttgatttccc tggggcagag
     3841 tccggaaact cattatcaag ccaagttttt gcttccactg tattttttcc cttcagaaaa
     3901 cagtatttta tcaaaacacg aaattccttt ttttccatat gtttcacaat aacaaaagtt
     3961 gcttcacaaa agacgctcta tctcacaaac taattgactt acagacgtca aattttgaca
     4021 cgaatcattt gaaggttggt actatataaa aataatatgc atttaatact agcgacgcca
     4081 tctatgtgtc atccatcaca ctggcggccg ctctacgggg tctgacgctc agtggaacga
     4141 aaactcacgt taagggattt tggtcatgag attatcaaaa aggatcttca cctagatcct
     4201 tttaaattaa aaatgaagtt ttaaatcaat ctaaagtata tatgagtaaa cttggtctga
     4261 cag
//
