>Addgene plasmid #89477 | pMarC9-R6k | addgene full sequence | sequence record 194287 | Addgene NGS Result
GTGGGGAAGCAATTCGAAGCCCAATTCATGAATTTTTGCCATCGTTCTCAATGACTTGTGGCACGGTGCG
TTGTCTTGGTGGAACAACACTTTTTTCTTCTTCATGTGGGGCCGTTTTGCCGCGATTTCGACCTTCAAAC
GCTCCAATAACGCCATATAATAGTCACTGTTGATGGTTTTTCCCTTCTCAAGATAATCGATAAAAATTAT
TCCATGCGCATCCCAAAAAACAGAGGCCATTACTTTGCCAGCGGACTTTTGAGTCTTTCCACGCTTCGGA
GACGGTTCACCGGTCGCTGTCCACTCAGCCGACTGTCGATTGGACTCAGGAGTGTAGTGATGGAGCCATG
TTTCATCCATTGTCACATATCGACGGAAAAACTCGGGTGTATTACGAGTTAACAGCTGCAAACACCGCTT
AGAATCATCAACACGTCGTTGTTTTTGGTCAAATGTGAGCTCGCGCGGCACCCATTTCGCACAGAGCTTC
CGCATATCCAAATATTGATGAATGATATGACCAACACGTTCCTTTGATATCTTTAAGGCCTCTGCTATCT
CGATCAACTTCATTTTACGGTCATTCAAAATCATTTTGTGGATTTTTTTGATGTTTTCGTCGGTAACCAC
CTCTTTCGGGCGTCCACTGCGTTCACCGTCCTCCGTGCTCATTTCACCACGCTTGAATTTTGCATACCAA
TCAATTATTGTTGATTTCCCTGGGGCAGAGTCCGGAAACTCATTATCAAGCCAAGTTTTTGCTTCCACTG
TATTTTTTCCCTTCAGAAAACAGTATTTTATCAAAACACGAAATTCCTTTTTTTCCATATGTTTCACAAT
AACAAAAGTTGCTTCACAAAAGACGCTCTATCTCACAAACTAATTGACTTACAGACGTCAAATTTTGACA
CGAATCATTTGAAGGTTGGTACTATATAAAAATAATATGCATCTAATACTAGCGACGCCATCTATGTGTC
ATCCATCACACTGGCGGCCGCTCTACGGGGTCTGACGCTCAGTGGAACGAAAACTCACGTTAAGGGATTT
TGGTCATGAGATTATCAAAAAGGATCTTCACCTAGATCCTTTTAAATTAAAAATGAAGTTTTAAATCAAT
CTAAAGTATATATGAGTAAACTTGGTCTGACAGCAGCTGTAACAGGTTGGATGATAAGTCCCCGGTCTAG
ACGTCTTGTGTCTCAAAATCTCTGATGTTACATTGCACAAGATAAAAATATATCATCATGAACAATAAAA
CTGTCTGCTTACATAAACAGTAATACAAGGGGTGTTATGAGCCATATTCAGCGTGAAACGAGCTGTAGCC
GTCCGCGTCTGAACAGCAACATGGATGCGGATCTGTATGGCTATAAATGGGCGCGTGATAACGTGGGTCA
GAGCGGCGCGACCATTTATCGTCTGTATGGCAAACCGGATGCGCCGGAACTGTTTCTGAAACATGGCAAA
GGCAGCGTGGCGAACGATGTGACCGATGAAATGGTGCGTCTGAACTGGCTGACCGAATTTATGCCGCTGC
CGACCATTAAACATTTTATTCGCACCCCGGATGATGCGTGGCTGCTGACCACCGCGATTCCGGGCAAAAC
CGCGTTTCAGGTGCTGGAAGAATATCCGGATAGCGGCGAAAACATTGTGGATGCGCTGGCCGTGTTTCTG
CGTCGTCTGCATAGCATTCCGGTGTGCAACTGCCCGTTTAACAGCGATCGTGTGTTTCGTCTGGCCCAGG
CGCAGAGCCGTATGAACAACGGCCTGGTGGATGCGAGCGATTTTGATGATGAACGTAACGGCTGGCCGGT
GGAACAGGTGTGGAAAGAAATGCATAAACTGCTGCCGTTTAGCCCGGATAGCGTGGTGACCCACGGCGAT
TTTAGCCTGGATAACCTGATTTTCGATGAAGGCAAACTGATTGGCTGCATTGATGTGGGCCGTGTGGGCA
TTGCGGATCGTTATCAGGATCTGGCCATTCTGTGGAACTGCCTGGGCGAATTTAGCCCGAGCCTGCAAAA
ACGTCTGTTTCAGAAATATGGCATTGATAATCCGGATATGAACAAACTGCAATTTCATCTGATGCTGGAT
GAATTTTTCTAATAATTAATTGGGGACCCTAGAGGTCCCCTTTTTTATTTTAAAAATTTTTTCACAAAAC
GGTTTACAAGCATAACTAGTGCGGCCGCAAGCTTGCATGCCTGCAGGTCGACTCTAGAGGATCCCCGGGT
ACCGAGCTCGAATTCGCGCGGCCGCGGCCTAGGCGGCCTTAATTAATAGACCGGGGACTTATCATCCAAC
CTGTTACAGCTGGGCGCGCCCCATGTCAGCCGTTAAGTGTTCCTGTGTCACTCAAAATTGCTTTGAGAGG
CTCTAAGGGCTTCTCAGTGCGTTACATCCCTGGCTTGTTGTCCACAACCGTTAAACCTTAAAGGCTTTAA
AAGCCTTATATATTCTTTTTTTTCTTATAAAACTTAAAACCTTAGAGGCTATTTAAGTTGCTGATTTATA
TTAATTTTATTGTTCAAACATGAGAGCTTAGTACGTGAAACATGAGAGCTTAGTACGTTAGCCATGAGAG
CTTAGTACGTTAGCCATGAGGGTTTAGTTCGTTAAACATGAGAGCTTAGTACGTTAAACATGAGAGCTTA
GTACGTGAAACATGAGAGCTTAGTACGTACTATCAACAGGTTGAACTGCTGATCTTCAGATCGGCGCGCC
GGCCGGCCTACGGCCAGCCTCGCAGAGCAGGATTCCCGTTGAGCACCGCCAGGTGCGAATAAGGGACAGT
GAAGAAGGAACACCCGCTCGCGGGTGGGCCTACTTCACCTATCCTGCCCGGCTGACGCCGTTGGATACAC
CAAGGAAAGTCTACACGAACCCTTTGGCAAAATCCTGTATATCGTGCGAAAAAGGATGGATATACCGAAA
AAATCGCTATAATGACCCCGAAGCAGGGTTATGCAGCGGAAAAGGACAAGGGTCGTCCAAAAAAAAAGGC
TCCAAAAGGAGCCTTTAATTGTATCGGTTTACCAATGTTTAATCAGGCTCGCGCCAATTTCCGCAATCTG
ACGGTTACGTTCATCCATCGTCGCCTGGCTGCCGGTGGTATAAATCACCACAATACGGCTCGGTTTACCA
TCCGGGCCCAGCGCCGCAATAATGCCACGGCTGCCACGTTCGCCCGCACCGCTTTTATCCGCAATAAACC
AGCCAGCCGGCAGCGCGCTACGCAGCAGCGGACCCGCCACTTTATCCGCTTCCATCCAATCAATCAGTTG
CTGGCGGCTTGCCAGGGTCAGCAGCTCACCCGTCAGCAGTTTACGCAGGGTGGTCGCCATTGCTGCCGGC
ATGGTGGTATCACGTTCATCGTTCGGAATCGCTTCGTTCAGTTCCGGTTCCCAACGATCCAGACGGGTCA
CATGATCGCCCATGTTATGCAGAAACGCGGTCAGTTCTTTCGGACCGCCAATGGTCGTCAGCAGCAGGTT
CGCCGCGGTGTTATCGCTCATGGTAATCGCCGCGCTGCACAGTTCACGCACGGTCATGCCATCGGTCAGA
TGTTTTTCGGTCACCGGGCTATATTCCACCAGATCGTTCTGGCTATAATGAATACGACGGCCCAGTTGTT
CCTGGCCCGCATCCACACGGCTCAGAACCGCACCGCACAGCAGCACTTTAAAGGTGCTCATCATCGGAAA
ACGTTCTTCCGGACGAAAAGATTCCAGAATTTTGCCGCTGTTCAGATCCAGTTCAATATAGCCCACGCGC
GCACCCAGTTGATCTTCCGCATCTTTCACTTTCACCAGGGTTTCCGGATGCGCAAACACCGGCAGGCAAA
ACGCCGCAAAAAACGGAATCAGCGCCACACGAAAATGCTGAATGCTCATACTCTTCCTTTTTCAATATTA
TTGAAGCATTTATCAGGGTTATTGTCTCATGAGCGGATACATATTTGAATGTATTTAGAAAAATAAACAA
ATAGGGGAATTAAAAAAAAGCCCGCTCATTAGGCGGGCTACTAATTTAAATCGATTATTCAACATAGTTC
CCTTCAAGAGCGATACAACGATTATAACGACCTTCCAATTTTTTGATACCATTTTGGTAGTACTCCTTCG
GTTTTGCCTCAAAATAGGCCTCAGTTTCGGCGATCACCTCTTCATTGCAGCCAAATTTTTTCCCTGCGAG
CATCCTTTTGAGGTCTGAGAACAAGAAAAAGTCGCTGGGGGCCAGATCTGGAGAATACGGCGG
Features (pLannotate 1.2.2; 7 found; start..end, strand, type, name):
   1297..2109    +  CDS            aphA1: KKA1_ECOLX - Also known as nptI. Protein inferred from homology: Swiss-Prot protein existence level 3. Resistance to kanamycin and structurally-related aminoglycosides, including amikacin. From Escherichia coli.
   2199..2255    -  misc_feature   MCS: pUC18/19 multiple cloning site
   2334..2722    -  rep_origin     R6K γ ori: γ replication origin from E. coli plasmid R6K; requires the R6K initiator protein pi for replication
   2741..2849    -  oriT           oriT: incP origin of transfer
   2996..3035    -  terminator     fd terminator: central terminator from bacteriophage fd (Otsuka and Kunisawa, 1982)
   3042..3899    -  CDS            bla: BLAT_ECOLX - Experimental evidence at protein level: Swiss-Prot protein existence level 1. TEM-type are the most prevalent beta-lactamases in enterobacteria; they hydrolyze the beta-lactam bond in susceptible beta-lactam antibiotics, thus conferring resistance to penicillins and cephalosporins. TEM-3 and TEM-4 are capable of hydrolyzing cefotaxime and ceftazidime. TEM-5 is capable of hydrolyzing ceftazidime. TEM-6 is capable of hydrolyzing ceftazidime and aztreonam. TEM-8/CAZ-2, TEM- 16/CAZ-7 and TEM-24/CAZ-6 are markedly active against ceftazidime. IRT- 4 shows resistance to beta-lactamase in
   3900..3991    -  promoter       AmpR promoter: bla
