[The description below was written by a language model from this plasmid's Addgene catalogue record, the feature table of its GenBank file and pLannotate feature annotations shown in this document.]
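Description:
pMarC9-R6k is a 4,263 bp conjugative suicide plasmid for mariner transposon mutagenesis, built on the pBAM1 backbone by replacing the original Tn5 transposase with marC9, a variant of the mariner transposase. It replicates from the R6K γ origin, which requires the pi initiator protein supplied in trans, so it is maintained only in pir-expressing E. coli hosts and cannot persist after transfer into a recipient lacking pi. An incP-type oriT allows mobilisation by conjugation from a suitable donor. The record describes using a diaminopimelic acid-auxotrophic E. coli donor, which simplifies counterselection of the donor after biparental mating with Vibrio natriegens. Selection in E. coli uses ampicillin (TEM beta-lactamase with its own promoter, followed by an fd terminator) and kanamycin.

The mobile element is a mini-transposon consisting of the aphA1 (nptI) kanamycin resistance gene and a short pUC-type multiple cloning site remnant, flanked by two 30 bp mariner ends. These ends were mutated to carry an MmeI recognition site. Because MmeI cuts at a fixed distance outside its site, digestion of mutant genomic DNA releases a short tag of flanking chromosome attached to each transposon end, which is what makes the construct compatible with Tn-Seq mapping of insertion sites. The marC9 gene, bla, oriT and origin all lie outside the transposon ends, so the transposase acts transiently and is lost with the non-replicating backbone, leaving stable kanamycin-resistant insertions. The promoter driving marC9 is not annotated in the record. The two feature tables use different coordinate origins, and the automated annotation does not detect marC9 or the transposon ends, but the two tables otherwise describe the same elements.
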