Addgene plasmid #89477: pMarC9-R6k
Purpose: transposon plasmid, compatible with Tn-Seq
Depositing lab: George Church. Depositing organization: Harvard Medical School. Publication: Functional genomics of the rapidly replicating bacterium Vibrio natriegens by CRISPRi. Lee HH, Ostrov N, Wong BG, Gold MA, Khalil AS, Church GM. Nat Microbiol. 2019 Apr 8. pii: 10.1038/s41564-019-0423-8. doi: 10.1038/s41564-019-0423-8. PubMed 30962569.
Backbone
  Vector backbone: pBAM1
  Backbone manufacturer: Victor de Lorenzo lab
  Modifications to backbone: Tn5 replaced with marC9. Mariner transposon ends cloned into the transposon cassette. The transposon ends are mutagenized to introduce an mmeI cut site.
Growth in bacteria
  Bacterial resistance: Ampicillin and Kanamycin, 100 & 50 μg/mL
  Growth temperature: 37°C
  Growth strain: Pir1
  Growth instructions: Use BW29427 strain supplemented with 300uM DAP for this plasmid when conjugating from E. coli to Vibrio natriegens
  Copy number: Unknown
Gene/Insert
  Gene/Insert name: pMarC9-R6k
Terms and licenses: Academic/Nonprofit Terms; Industry Terms: Not Available to Industry
Depositor comments: BW29427 is an E. coli strain with diaminopimelic acid (DAP) auxotrophy. BW29427 growth requires 300uM DAP even when cultured in LB. Importantly, BW29427 does not grow in the absence of DAP, which simplifies counterselection of this host strain following biparental mating with Vibrio natriegens. Please visit https://www.biorxiv.org/content/early/2016/06/12/058487 for bioRxiv preprint.
How to cite: pMarC9-R6k was a gift from George Church (Addgene plasmid # 89477 ; http://n2t.net/addgene:89477 ; RRID:Addgene_89477)
